>Addgene plasmid #123893 | MTK8b_005 | addgene full sequence | sequence record 271961 | Addgene NGS Result
TCATGACCAAAATCCCTTAACGTGAGTTTTCGTTCCACTGAGCGTCAGACCCCGTAGAAAAGATCAAAGG
ATCTTCTTGAGATCCTTTTTTTCTGCGCGTAATCTGCTGCTTGCAAACAAAAAAACCACCGCTACCAGCG
GTGGTTTGTTTGCCGGATCAAGAGCTACCAACTCTTTTTCCGAAGGTAACTGGCTTCAGCAGAGCGCAGA
TACCAAATACTGTTCTTCTAGTGTAGCCGTAGTTAGGCCACCACTTCAAGAACTCTGTAGCACCGCCTAC
ATACCTCGCTCTGCTAATCCTGTTACCAGTGGCTGCTGCCAGTGGCGATAAGTCGTGTCTTACCGGGTTG
GACTCAAGACGATAGTTACCGGATAAGGCGCAGCGGTCGGGCTGAACGGGGGGTTCGTGCACACAGCCCA
GCTTGGAGCGAACGACCTACACCGAACTGAGATACCTACAGCGTGAGCTATGAGAAAGCGCCACGCTTCC
CGAAGGGAGAAAGGCGGACAGGTATCCGGTAAGCGGCAGGGTCGGAACAGGAGAGCGCACGAGGGAGCTT
CCAGGGGGAAACGCCTGGTATCTTTATAGTCCTGTCGGGTTTCGCCACCTCTGACTTGAGCGTCGATTTT
TGTGATGCTCGTCAGGGGGGCGGAGCCTATGGAAAAACGCCAGCAACGCGGCCTTTTTACGGTTCCTGGC
CTTTTGCTGGCCTTTTGCTCACATGTTCTTTCCTGCGTTATCCCCTGATTCTGTGGATAACCGTAGTCGG
TCTCACAATCCTGCAGGCAGCTGCGCGCTCGCTCGCTCACTGAGGCCGCCCGGGCAAAGCCCGGGCGTCG
GGCGACCTTTGGTCGCCCGGCCTCAGTGAGCGAGCGAGCGCGCAGAGAGGGAGTGGCCAACTCCATCACT
AGGGGTTCCTGCGGCCCCCTTGAGACCAGACCAATAAAAAACGCCCGGCGGCAACCGAGCGTTCTGAACA
AATCCAGATGGAGTTCTGAGGTCATTACTGGATCTATCAACAGGAGTCCAAGCGAGCTCGATATCAAATT
ACGCCCCGCCCTGCCACTCATCGCAGTACTGTTGTAATTCATTAAGCATTCTGCCGACATGGAAGCCATC
ACAAACGGCATGATGAACCTGAATCGCCAGCGGCATCAGCACCTTGTCGCCTTGCGTATAATATTTGCCC
ATGGTGAAAACGGGGGCGAAGAAGTTGTCCATATTGGCCACGTTTAAATCAAAACTGGTGAAACTCACCC
AGGGATTGGCTGAAACGAAAAACATATTCTCAATAAACCCTTTAGGGAAATAGGCCAGGTTTTCACCGTA
ACACGCCACATCTTGCGAATATATGTGTAGAAACTGCCGGAAATCGTCGTGGTATTCACTCCAGAGCGAT
GAAAACGTTTCAGTTTGCTCATGGAAAACGGTGTAACAAGGGTGAACACTATCCCATATCACCAGCTCAC
CGTCTTTCATTGCCATACGAAATTCCGGATGAGCATTCATCAGGCGGGCAAGAATGTGAATAAAGGCCGG
ATAAAACTTGTGCTTATTTTTCTTTACGGTCTTTAAAAAGGCCGTAATATCCAGCTGAACGGTCTGGTTA
TAGGTACATTGAGCAACTGACTGAAATGCCTCAAAATGTTCTTTACGATGCCATTGGGATATATCAACGG
TGGTATATCCAGTGATTTTTTTCTCCATTTTAGCTTCCTTAGCTCCTGAAAATCTCGATAACTCAAAAAA
TACGCCCGGTAGTGATCTTATTTCATTATGGTGAAAGTTGGAACCTCTTACGTGCCCGATCAA
Features (pLannotate 1.2.2; 5 found; start..end, strand, type, name):
     77..665     +  rep_origin     ori: high-copy-number ColE1/pMB1/pBR322/pUC origin of replication
    780..920     -  repeat_region  AAV2 ITR: inverted terminal repeat of adeno-associated virus serotype 2 inverted
    944..978     -  terminator     lambda t0 terminator: minimal transcription terminator from phage lambda (Scholtissek and Grosse, 1987)
   1052..1708    -  CDS            cat: CAT_ECOLX - Experimental evidence at protein level: Swiss-Prot protein existence level 1. This enzyme is an effector of chloramphenicol resistance in bacteria. From Escherichia coli. This protein is used as a marker in many commonly used cloning vectors, such as pACYC184.
   1709..1806    -  promoter       cat promoter: promoter of the E. coli cat gene encoding chloramphenicol acetyltransferase
