[The description below was written by a language model from this plasmid's Addgene catalogue record and pLannotate feature annotations shown in this document.]
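Description:
MTK8b_005 is a small part plasmid (about 1.8 kb) from the Mammalian Toolkit (MTK), a modular hierarchical cloning system for building genetic circuits for mammalian cells. It is built on the MTK0_027 part-entry backbone and, although catalogued as a mammalian expression vector, it carries no mammalian promoter, coding sequence or polyadenylation signal of its own. It serves as a bacterial storage vehicle for a single reusable DNA part. It is propagated in E. coli through a high-copy ColE1/pUC-type origin of replication and is selected with chloramphenicol, conferred by the cat (chloramphenicol acetyltransferase) gene under its native cat promoter. A minimal phage lambda t0 terminator lies downstream of the resistance gene, between it and the insert.

The payload is the 5' AAV inverted terminal repeat, annotated in the sequence as an AAV serotype 2 ITR of roughly 140 bp. ITRs are the hairpin-forming cis elements that flank a recombinant AAV genome and are needed for its replication and packaging into viral particles. In the MTK scheme this element is formatted as a type 8b part, a position reserved for components of the destination backbone such as upstream homology arms, resistance cassettes, recognition sites or nuclear markers. The part is therefore intended to be combined with other toolkit parts, presumably including a matching 3' ITR part, to assemble destination vectors in which transcriptional units are flanked by ITRs for AAV delivery. The record lists restriction-enzyme cloning but does not state the cloning sites, and the feature table does not annotate the assembly overhangs or flanking enzyme sites.
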