Addgene plasmid #123893: MTK8b_005
Purpose: Encodes the 5' AAV ITR cassette as a type 8b part to be used in the MTK system
Depositing lab: Hana El-Samad. Depositing organization: University of California, San Francisco (UCSF). Publication: A Toolkit for Rapid Modular Construction of Biological Circuits in Mammalian Cells. Fonseca JP, Bonny AR, Kumar GR, Ng AH, Town J, Wu QC, Aslankoohi E, Chen SY, Dods G, Harrigan P, Osimiri LC, Kistler AL, El-Samad H. ACS Synth Biol. 2019 Nov 15;8(11):2593-2606. doi: 10.1021/acssynbio.9b00322. Epub 2019 Nov 5. PubMed 31686495.
Backbone
  Vector backbone: MTK0_027
  Vector type: Mammalian Expression
Growth in bacteria
  Bacterial resistance: Chloramphenicol, 25 μg/mL
  Growth temperature: 37°C
  Growth strain: DH5alpha
  Copy number: Unknown
Gene/Insert
  Gene/Insert name: 5' AAV ITR
  Cloning method: Restriction Enzyme; 5′ cloning site unknown (unknown if destroyed); 3′ cloning site unknown (unknown if destroyed)
Terms and licenses: Academic/Nonprofit Terms; Industry Terms: Not Available to Industry
Depositor comments: Type 8b parts can be components of the destination backbone such as locus upstream homology arms, resistance cassette, recognition sites, and nuclear marker in the MTK Please visit https://www.biorxiv.org/content/10.1101/506188v2 for BioRxiv preprint
How to cite: MTK8b_005 was a gift from Hana El-Samad (Addgene plasmid # 123893 ; http://n2t.net/addgene:123893 ; RRID:Addgene_123893)
